>Addgene plasmid #41836 | GoldyTALEN-ppp1cab TAL2 | addgene partial sequence | sequence record 57149 | TAL_F1 5'-ttggcgtcggcaaacagtgg-3'
CGGGGGAGTTGAGAGGTCCGCCGTTACAGTTGGACACAGGCCAACTTGTGAAGATTGCAAAACGTGGCGG
CGTGACCGCAATGGAGGCAGTGCATGCATCGCGCAATGCACTGACGGGTGCCCCCCTGAACCTGACCCCG
GACCAAGTGGTGGCTATCGCCAGCAACAATGGCGGCAAGCAAGCGCTCGAAACGGTGCAGCGGCTGTTGC
CGGTGCTGTGCCAGGACCATGGCCTGACTCCGGACCAAGTGGTGGCTATCGCCAGCCACGATGGCGGCAA
GCAAGCGCTCGAAACGGTGCAGCGGCTGTTGCCGGTGCTGTGCCAGGACCATGGCCTGACTCCGGACCAA
GTGGTGGCTATCGCCAGCCACGATGGCGGCAAGCAAGCGCTCGAAACGGTGCAGCGGCTGTTGCCGGTGC
TGTGCCAGGACCATGGCCTGACCCCGGACCAAGTGGTGGCTATCGCCAGCAACGGTGGCGGCAAGCAAGC
GCTCGAAACGGTGCAGCGGCTGTTGCCGGTGCTGTGCCAGGACCATGGCCTGACTCCGGACCAAGTGGTG
GCTATCGCCAGCCACGATGGCGGCAAGCAAGCGCTCGAAACGGTGCAGCGGCTGTTGCCGGTGCTGTGCC
AGGACCATGGCCTGACCCCGGACCAAGTGGTGGCTATCGCCAGCAACGGTGGCGGCAAGCAAGCGCTCGA
AACGGTGCAGCGGCTGTTGCCGGTGCTGTGCCAGGACCATGGCCTGACCCCGGACCAAGTGGTGGCTATC
GCCAGCAACAATGGCGGCAAGCAAGCGCTCGAAACGGTGCAGCGGCTGTTGCCGGGTGCTGTGCCAGGAC
CATGGCCTGACCCCGGAACCAAGTGGTGGCTATCGCCAGCAACG
