[The description below was written by a language model from this plasmid's Addgene catalogue record.]
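Description:
GoldyTALEN-ppp1cab TAL2 is one half of a TALEN pair directed against the zebrafish (Danio rerio) gene ppp1cab, which encodes protein phosphatase 1, catalytic subunit, alpha isoform b. It is built on the RCIscript-GoldyTALEN backbone (about 4.65 kb), and the finished plasmid is about 5.9 kb. The roughly 1.3 kb difference fits a custom TAL effector repeat array assembled into the GoldyTALEN scaffold rather than the ppp1cab coding sequence. The gene named in the insert field is best read as the target locus, not as cloned cDNA. The plasmid is catalogued as a cloning vector and is propagated in E. coli under ampicillin selection. Copy number is listed as unknown. No feature table is provided, so the promoter, origin of replication and other regulatory elements are not stated in the record.

TALENs work as dimers. Each arm fuses a programmable TAL DNA-binding domain to a FokI nuclease half-domain, and cleavage occurs when two arms bind opposite strands flanking a short spacer. According to the depositor comments, the left and right ppp1cab TALENs recognise sites separated by a 15 bp spacer that contains a restriction enzyme site. Such a site is commonly used to detect nuclease-induced mutations by its loss in a PCR-digest assay. The record does not say explicitly whether TAL2 is the left or right arm. It points to a companion plasmid, presumably the partner arm, which would be needed alongside it for cutting. The associated publication describes a high-efficiency TALEN system for in vivo genome editing, so the intended use is targeted mutagenesis of ppp1cab in zebrafish.
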