Addgene plasmid #41836: GoldyTALEN-ppp1cab TAL2
Depositing lab: Jeffrey Essner. Depositing organization: Iowa State University. Publication: In vivo genome editing using a high-efficiency TALEN system. Bedell VM, Wang Y, Campbell JM, Poshusta TL, Starker CG, Krug RG 2nd, Tan W, Penheiter SG, Ma AC, Leung AY, Fahrenkrug SC, Carlson DF, Voytas DF, Clark KJ, Essner JJ, Ekker SC. Nature. 2012 Nov 1;491(7422):114-8. doi: 10.1038/nature11537. Epub 2012 Sep 23. PubMed 23000899.
Backbone
  Vector backbone: RCIscript-GoldyTALEN
  Backbone manufacturer: Dan Carlson (Addgene plasmid# 38142)
  Backbone size w/o insert (bp): 4651
  Total vector size (bp): 5943
  Vector type: cloning vector
Growth in bacteria
  Bacterial resistance: Ampicillin, 100 μg/mL
  Growth temperature: 37°C
  Growth strain: Top10
  Copy number: Unknown
Gene/Insert
  Gene/Insert name: protein phosphatase 1, catalytic subunit, alpha isoform b (alt name: ppp1cab)
  Species: D. rerio (zebrafish)
  GenBank ID: NM_212710
  Entrez Gene: ppp1cab (a.k.a. Ppp1ca, fb18b03, fd20h04, wu:fb18b03, wu:fd20h04, wu:fl22a03, zgc:55744, zgc:76940)
Terms and licenses: Academic/Nonprofit Terms; Industry Terms: Not Available to Industry
Depositor comments: The ppp1cab TALEN recognition sequences are: left TALEN 5′-CCACCAGAGAGTAACT-3′ and right TALEN 5′-GCCTCTGTCAACATAGT-3′. Between the two binding sites is a 15-bp spacer containing a BsII site (ACCTATTTCTGGGAG). See Addgene plasmid# 41835 and the associated publication for more information.
How to cite: GoldyTALEN-ppp1cab TAL2 was a gift from Jeffrey Essner (Addgene plasmid # 41836 ; http://n2t.net/addgene:41836 ; RRID:Addgene_41836)
